>Addgene plasmid #103751 | LSB-hsa-miR-92a-2-5p | depositor full sequence | sequence record 196550 | Full Sequence
AATTGAGGGGATAACGCAGGAAAGAACATGTGAGCAAAAGGCCAGCAAAAGGCCAGGAACCGTAAAAAGG
CCGCGTTGCTGGCGTTTTTCCATAGGCTCCGCCCCCCTGACGAGCATCACAAAAATCGACGCTCAAGTCA
GAGGTGGCGAAACCCGACAGGACTATAAAGATACCAGGCGTTTCCCCCTGGAAGCTCCCTCGTGCGCTCT
CCTGTTCCGACCCTGCCGCTTACCGGATACCTGTCCGCCTTTCTCCCTTCGGGAAGCGTGGCGCTTTCTC
ATAGCTCACGCTGTAGGTATCTCAGTTCGGTGTAGGTCGTTCGCTCCAAGCTGGGCTGTGTGCACGAACC
CCCCGTTCAGCCCGACCGCTGCGCCTTATCCGGTAACTATCGTCTTGAGTCCAACCCGGTAAGACACGAC
TTATCGCCACTGGCAGCAGCCACTGGTAACAGGATTAGCAGAGCGAGGTATGTAGGCGGTGCTACAGAGT
TCTTGAAGTGGTGGCCTAACTACGGCTACACTAGAAGAACAGTATTTGGTATCTGCGCTCTGCTGAAGCC
AGTTACCTTCGGAAAAAGAGTTGGTAGCTCTTGATCCGGCAAACAAACCACCGCTGGTAGCGGTGGTTTT
TTTGTTTGCAAGCAGCAGATTACGCGCAGAAAAAAAGGATCTCAAGAAGATCCTTTGATCTTTTCTACGG
GGTCTGACGCTCAGTGGAACGAAAACTCACGTTAAGGGATTTTGGTCATGAGATTATCAAAAAGGATCTT
CACCTAGATCCTTTTAAATTAAAAATGAAGTTTTAAATCAATCTAAAGTATATATGAGTAAACTTGGTCT
GACAGTTACCAATGCTTAATCAGTGAGGCACCTATCTCAGCGATCTGTCTATTTCGTTCATCCATAGTTG
CCTGACTCCCCGTCGTGTAGATAACTACGATACGGGAGGGCTTACCATCTGGCCCCAGTGCTGCAATGAT
ACCGCGAGAACCACGCTCACCGGCTCCAGATTTATCAGCAATAAACCAGCCAGCCGGAAGGGCCGAGCGC
AGAAGTGGTCCTGCAACTTTATCCGCCTCCATCCAGTCTATTAATTGTTGCCGGGAAGCTAGAGTAAGTA
GTTCGCCAGTTAATAGTTTGCGCAACGTTGTTGCCATTGCTACAGGCATCGTGGTGTCACGCTCGTCGTT
TGGTATGGCTTCATTCAGCTCCGGTTCCCAACGATCAAGGCGAGTTACATGATCCCCCATGTTGTGCAAA
AAAGCGGTTAGCTCCTTCGGTCCTCCGATCGTTGTCAGAAGTAAGTTGGCCGCAGTGTTATCACTCATGG
TTATGGCAGCACTGCATAATTCTCTTACTGTCATGCCATCCGTAAGATGCTTTTCTGTGACTGGTGAGTA
CTCAACCAAGTCATTCTGAGAATAGTGTATGCGGCGACCGAGTTGCTCTTGCCCGGCGTCAATACGGGAT
AATACCGCGCCACATAGCAGAACTTTAAAAGTGCTCATCATTGGAAAACGTTCTTCGGGGCGAAAACTCT
CAAGGATCTTACCGCTGTTGAGATCCAGTTCGATGTAACCCACTCGTGCACCCAACTGATCTTCAGCATC
TTTTACTTTCACCAGCGTTTCTGGGTGAGCAAAAACAGGAAGGCAAAATGCCGCAAAAAAGGGAATAAGG
GCGACACGGAAATGTTGAATACTCATACTCTTCCTTTTTCAATATTATTGAAGCATTTATCAGGGTTATT
GTCTCATGAGCGGATACATATTTGAATGTAGCTCCGAATTTCTCGAGGGCTTGTCGACGACGGCGGTCTC
CGTCGTCAGGATCATGAATTCGACCCGCCTGCCACCATGACCGAGTACAAGCCCACGGTGCGCCTCGCCA
CCCGCGACGACGTCCCCCGGGCCGTACGCACCCTCGCCGCCGCGTTCGCCGACTACCCCGCCACGCGCCA
CACCGTCGACCCGGACCGCCACATCGAGCGGGTCACCGAGCTGCAAGAACTCTTCCTCACGCGCGTCGGG
CTCGACATCGGCAAGGTGTGGGTCGCGGACGACGGCGCCGCGGTGGCGGTCTGGACCACGCCGGAGAGCG
TCGAAGCGGGGGCGGTGTTCGCCGAGATCGGCCCGCGCATGGCCGAGTTGAGCGGTTCCCGGCTGGCCGC
GCAGCAACAGATGGAAGGCCTCCTGGCGCCGCACCGGCCCAAGGAGCCCGCGTGGTTCCTGGCCACCGTC
GGCGTCTCGCCCGACCACCAGGGCAAGGGTCTGGGCAGCGCCGTCGTGCTCCCCGGAGTGGAGGCGGCCG
AGCGCGCCGGGGTGCCCGCCTTCCTGGAGACATCCGCGCCCCGCAACCTCCCCTTCTACGAGCGGCTCGG
CTTCACCGTCACCGCCGACGTCGAGGTGCCCGAAGGACCGCGCACCTGGTGCATGACCCGCAAGCCCGGT
GCCTGATACGCGTGAATTCACTCCTCAGGTGCAGGCTGCCTATCAGAAGGTGGTGGCTGGTGTGGCCAAT
GCCCTGGCTCACAAATACCACTGAGATCTTTTTCCCTCTGCCAAAAATTATGGGGACATCATGAAGCCCC
TTGAGCATCTGACTTCTGGCTAATAAAGGAAATTTATTTTCATTGCAATAGTGTGTTGGAATTTTTTGTG
TCTCTCACTCGGAAGGACATATGGGAGGGCAAATCATTTAAAACATCAGAATGAGTATTTGGTTTAGAGT
TTGGCAACATATGCCCATATGCTGGCTGCCATGAACAAAGGTTGGCTATAAAGAGGTCATCAGTATATGA
AACAGCCCCCTGCTGTCCATTCCTTATTCCATAGAAAAGCCTTGACTTGAGGTTAGATTTTTTTTATATT
TTGTTTTGTGTTATTTTTTTCTTTAACATCCCTAAAATTTTCCTTACATGTTTTACTAGCCAGATTTTTC
CTCCTCTCCTGACTACTCCCAGTCATAGCTGTCCCTCTTCTCTTATGGAGATCCCTCGACCTGCAGCCCA
AGCTTGAATTCTCTAGAATTACCCTGTTATCCCTATGCTTGGTTTACCGAGCTCTTATTGGTTTTCAAAC
TTCATTGACTGTGCCCAACGCGCCTGGGAGCTCACGGGGACAGCCCCCCCCCAAAGCCCCCAGGGATGTA
ATTACGTCCCTCCCCCGCTAGGGGGCAGCAGCGAGCCGCCCGGGGCTCCGCTCCGGTCCGGCGCTCCCCC
CGCATCCCCGAGCCGGCAGCGTGCGGGGACAGCCCGGGCACGGGGAAGGTGGCACGGGATCGCTTTCCTC
TGAACGCTTCTCGCTGCTCTTTGAGCCTGCAGACACCTGGGGGGATACGGGGAAAAAGCTAGGCTGAAAG
ACCGGTTCTTAGAATGACACGCGCCTGGGAGCTCACGGGGACAGCCCCCCCCCAAAGCCCCCAGGGATGT
AATTACGTCCCTCCCCCGCTAGGGGGCAGCAGCGAGCCGCCCGGGGCTCCGCTCCGGTCCGGCGCTCCCC
CCGCATCCCCGAGCCGGCAGCGTGCGGGGACAGCCCGGGCACGGGGAAGGTGGCACGGGATCGCTTTCCT
CTGAACGCTTCTCGCTGCTCTTTGAGCCTGCAGACACCTGGGGGGATACGGGGAAAAAGCTAACTTCTGA
GACGACAACTTTGTATAGAAAAGTTGGCTCCGAATTCGCCCTTGACAGCAGAGATCCAGTTTGGTTAATT
AATTGGCTCCGGTGCCCGTCAGTGGGCAGAGCGCACATCGCCCACAGTCCCCGAGAAGTTGTGGGGAGGG
GTCGGCAATTGAACCGGTGCCTAGAGAAGGTGGCGCGGGGTAAACTGGGAAAGTGATGTCGTGTACTGGC
TCCGCCTTTTTCCCGAGGGTGGGGGAGAACCGTATATAAGTGCAGTAGTCGCCGTGAACGTTCTTTTTCG
CAACGGGTTTGCCGCCAGAACACAGGTAAGTGCCGTGTGTGGTTCCCGCGGGCCTGGCCTCTTTACGGGT
TATGGCCCTTGCGTGCCTTGAATTACTTCCACCTGGCTGCAGTACGTGATTCTTGATCCCGAGCTTCGGG
TTGGAAGTGGGTGGGAGAGTTCGAGGCCTTGCGCTTAAGGAGCCCCTTCGCCTCGTGCTTGAGTTGAGGC
CTGGCCTGGGCGCTGGGGCCGCCGCGTGCGAATCTGGTGGCACCTTCGCGCCTGTCTCGCTGCTTTCGAT
AAGTCTCTAGCCATTTAAAATTTTTGATGACCTGCTGCGACGCTTTTTTTCTGGCAAGATAGTCTTGTAA
ATGCGGGCCAAGATCTGCACACTGGTATTTCGGTTTTTGGGGCCGCGGGCGGCGACGGGGCCCGTGCGTC
CCAGCGCACATGTTCGGCGAGGCGGGGCCTGCGAGCGCGGCCACCGAGAATCGGACGGGGGTAGTCTCAA
GCTGGCCGGCCTGCTCTGGTGCCTGGCCTCGCGCCGCCGTGTATCGCCCCGCCCTGGGCGGCAAGGCTGG
CCCGGTCGGCACCAGTTGCGTGAGCGGAAAGATGGCCGCTTCCCGGCCCTGCTGCAGGGAGCTCAAAATG
GAGGACGCGGCGCTCGGGAGAGCGGGCGGGTGAGTCACCCACACAAAGGAAAAGGGCCTTTCCGTCCTCA
GCCGTCGCTTCATGTGACTCCACGGAGTACCGGGCGCCGTCCAGGCACCTCGATTAGTTCTCGAGCTTTT
GGAGTACGTCGTCTTTAGGTTGGGGGGAGGGGTTTTATGCGATGGAGTTTCCCCACACTGAGTGGGTGGA
GACTGAAGTTAGGCCAGCTTGGCACTTGATGTAATTCTCCTTGGAATTTGCCCTTTTTGAGTTTGGATCT
TGGTTCATTCTCAAGCCTCAGACAGTGGTTCAAAGTTTTTTTCTTCCATTTCAGGTGTCGTGAGAAGGGC
GAATTCGACCCAAGTTTGTACAAAAAAGCAGGCTGGATCCAGGTGCCACCATGGTGAGCGAGCTGATTAA
GGAGAACATGCACATGAAGCTGTACATGGAGGGCACCGTGAACAACCACCACTTCAAGTGCACATCCGAG
GGCGAAGGCAAGCCCTACGAGGGCACCCAGACCATGAGAATCAAGGCGGTCGAGGGCGGCCCTCTCCCCT
TCGCCTTCGACATCCTGGCTACCAGCTTCATGTACGGCAGCAAAACCTTCATCAACCACACCCAGGGCAT
CCCCGACTTCTTTAAGCAGTCCTTCCCCGAGGGCTTCACATGGGAGAGAGTCACCACATACGAAGATGGG
GGCGTGCTGACCGCTACCCAGGACACCAGCCTCCAGGACGGCTGCCTCATCTACAACGTCAAGATCAGAG
GGGTGAACTTCCCATCCAACGGCCCTGTGATGCAGAAGAAAACACTCGGCTGGGAGGCCTCCACCGAGAC
ACTGTACCCCGCTGACGGCGGCCTGGAAGGCAGAGCCGACATGGCCCTGAAGCTCGTGGGCGGGGGCCAC
CTGATCTGCAACCTTAAGACCACATACAGATCCAAGAAACCCGCTAAGAACCTCAAGATGCCCGGCGTCT
ACTATGTGGACAGGAGACTGGAAAGAATCAAGGAGGCCGACAAAGAGACATACGTCGAGCAGCACGAGGT
GGCTGTGGCCAGATACTGCGACCTCCCTAGCAAACTGGGGCACAAACTTAATTGAGAATTCTACCACCCA
GCTTTCTTGTACAAAGTGGTACGTCTCAAGACCAGAGGTCTCTGCTTGCATGACAGTAATGCAACAAATC
CCCACCCGTAATGCAACAAATCCCCACCCGTAATGCAACAAATCCCCACCCGTAATGCAACAAATCCCCA
CCCCAACCAGAAGAGACCTGTGCTTCACTCCTCAGGTGCAGGCTGCCTATCAGAAGGTGGTGGCTGGTGT
GGCCAATGCCCTGGCTCACAAATACCACTGAGATCTTTTTCCCTCTGCCAAAAATTATGGGGACATCATG
AAGCCCCTTGAGCATCTGACTTCTGGCTAATAAAGGAAATTTATTTTCATTGCAATAGTGTGTTGGAATT
TTTTGTGTCTCTCACTCGGAAGGACATATGGGAGGGCAAATCATTTAAAACATCAGAATGAGTATTTGGT
TTAGAGTTTGGCAACATATGCCCATATGCTGGCTGCCATGAACAAAGGTTGGCTATAAAGAGGTCATCAG
TATATGAAACAGCCCCCTGCTGTCCATTCCTTATTCCATAGAAAAGCCTTGACTTGAGGTTAGATTTTTT
TTATATTTTGTTTTGTGTTATTTTTTTCTTTAACATCCCTAAAATTTTCCTTACATGTTTTACTAGCCAG
ATTTTTCCTCCTCTCCTGACTACTCCCAGTCATAGCTGTCCCTCTTCTCTTATGGAGATCCCGAGCGGTG
CGTTTTTATGCTTGTAGTATTGTATAATGTTTTTAAGATCCAAGCTTCTGACCTCTTCTCTTCCTCCCAC
AGGGCCTCGAGACAATTGCATCGATGGTACCAGTGAAAGTCTGCAATGAATTCGAGTTGGCGCGCCTGTC
ATTCTAAATCTCTCTTTCAGCCTAAAGCTTTTTCCCCGTATCCCCCCAGGTGTCTGCAGGCTCAAAGAGC
AGCGAGAAGCGTTCAGAGGAAAGCGATCCCGTGCCACCTTCCCCGTGCCCGGGCTGTCCCCGCACGCTGC
CGGCTCGGGGATGCGGGGGGAGCGCCGGACCGGAGCGGAGCCCCGGGCGGCTCGCTGCTGCCCCCTAGCG
GGGGAGGGACGTAATTACATCCCTGGGGGCTTTGGGAGGGGGCTGTCCCCGTGAGCTCCCAGGCGCGCCT
GTCATTCTAAATCTCTCTTTCAGCCTAAAGCTTTTTCCCCGTATCCCCCCAGGTGTCTGCAGGCTCAAAG
AGCAGCGAGAAGCGTTCAGAGGAAAGCGATCCCGTGCCACCTTCCCCGTGCCCGGGCTGTCCCCGCACGC
TGCCGGCTCGGGGATGCGGGGGGAGCGCCGGACCGGAGCGGAGCCCCGGGCGGCTCGCTGCTGCCCCCTA
GCGGGGGAGGGACGTAATTACATCCCTGGGGGCTTTGGGGGGGGGCTGTCCCCGTGAGCTCCCAGGCGCG
CCAACTCGGTACCGTATCGATGTCGACGTTAACGCTAGTGATATCAACTTTGTATAGAAAAGTTGGCTCC
GAATTCGCCCTTGACAGCAGAGATCCAGTTTGGTTAATTAATTGGCTCCGGTGCCCGTCAGTGGGCAGAG
CGCACATCGCCCACAGTCCCCGAGAAGTTGTGGGGAGGGGTCGGCAATTGAACCGGTGCCTAGAGAAGGT
GGCGCGGGGTAAACTGGGAAAGTGATGTCGTGTACTGGCTCCGCCTTTTTCCCGAGGGTGGGGGAGAACC
GTATATAAGTGCAGTAGTCGCCGTGAACGTTCTTTTTCGCAACGGGTTTGCCGCCAGAACACAGGTAAGT
GCCGTGTGTGGTTCCCGCGGGCCTGGCCTCTTTACGGGTTATGGCCCTTGCGTGCCTTGAATTACTTCCA
CCTGGCTGCAGTACGTGATTCTTGATCCCGAGCTTCGGGTTGGAAGTGGGTGGGAGAGTTCGAGGCCTTG
CGCTTAAGGAGCCCCTTCGCCTCGTGCTTGAGTTGAGGCCTGGCCTGGGCGCTGGGGCCGCCGCGTGCGA
ATCTGGTGGCACCTTCGCGCCTGTCTCGCTGCTTTCGATAAGTCTCTAGCCATTTAAAATTTTTGATGAC
CTGCTGCGACGCTTTTTTTCTGGCAAGATAGTCTTGTAAATGCGGGCCAAGATCTGCACACTGGTATTTC
GGTTTTTGGGGCCGCGGGCGGCGACGGGGCCCGTGCGTCCCAGCGCACATGTTCGGCGAGGCGGGGCCTG
CGAGCGCGGCCACCGAGAATCGGACGGGGGTAGTCTCAAGCTGGCCGGCCTGCTCTGGTGCCTGGCCTCG
CGCCGCCGTGTATCGCCCCGCCCTGGGCGGCAAGGCTGGCCCGGTCGGCACCAGTTGCGTGAGCGGAAAG
ATGGCCGCTTCCCGGCCCTGCTGCAGGGAGCTCAAAATGGAGGACGCGGCGCTCGGGAGAGCGGGCGGGT
GAGTCACCCACACAAAGGAAAAGGGCCTTTCCGTCCTCAGCCGTCGCTTCATGTGACTCCACGGAGTACC
GGGCGCCGTCCAGGCACCTCGATTAGTTCTCGAGCTTTTGGAGTACGTCGTCTTTAGGTTGGGGGGAGGG
GTTTTATGCGATGGAGTTTCCCCACACTGAGTGGGTGGAGACTGAAGTTAGGCCAGCTTGGCACTTGATG
TAATTCTCCTTGGAATTTGCCCTTTTTGAGTTTGGATCTTGGTTCATTCTCAAGCCTCAGACAGTGGTTC
AAAGTTTTTTTCTTCCATTTCAGGTGTCGTGAGAAGGGCGAATTCGACCCAAGTTTGTACAAAAAAGCAG
GCTCGCCACCATGGTGAGCAAGGGCGAGGAGCTGTTCACCGGGGTGGTGCCCATCCTGGTCGAGCTGGAC
GGCGACGTAAACGGCCACAAGTTCAGCGTGAGGGGCGAGGGCGAGGGCGATGCCACCAACGGCAAGCTGA
CCCTGAAGTTCATCTGCACCACCGGCAAGCTGCCCGTGCCCTGGCCCACCCTCGTGACCACCCTGAGCCA
CGGCGTGCAGTGCTTCGCCCGCTACCCCGACCACATGAAGCAGCACGACTTCTTCAAGTCCGCCATGCCC
GAAGGCTACGTCCAGGAGCGCACCATCTTCTTCAAGGACGACGGCACCTACAAGACCCGCGCCGAGGTGA
AGTTCGAGGGCGACACCCTAGTGAACCGCATCGAGCTGAAGGGCGTCGACTTCAAGGAGGACGGCAACAT
CCTGGGGCACAAGCTGGAGTACAACTTCAACAGCCACAACATCTATATCATGGCCGTCAAGCAGAAGAAC
GGCATCAAGGTGAACTTCAAGATCCGCCACAACGTGGAGGACGGCAGCGTGCAGCTCGCCGACCACTACC
AGCAGAACACCCCCATCGGCGACGGCCCCGTGCTGCTGCCCGACAGCCACTACCTGAGCACCCAGTCCGT
GCTGAGCAAAGACCCCAACGAGAAGCGCGATCACATGGTCCTGCTGGAGTTCCGCACCGCCGCCGGGATC
ACTCTCGGCATGGACGAGCTGTACAAGTAATACCACCCAGCTTTCTTGTACAAAGTGGTACGCGTGAATT
CACTCCTCAGGTGCAGGCTGCCTATCAGAAGGTGGTGGCTGGTGTGGCCAATGCCCTGGCTCACAAATAC
CACTGAGATCTTTTTCCCTCTGCCAAAAATTATGGGGACATCATGAAGCCCCTTGAGCATCTGACTTCTG
GCTAATAAAGGAAATTTATTTTCATTGCAATAGTGTGTTGGAATTTTTTGTGTCTCTCACTCGGAAGGAC
ATATGGGAGGGCAAATCATTTAAAACATCAGAATGAGTATTTGGTTTAGAGTTTGGCAACATATGCCCAT
ATGCTGGCTGCCATGAACAAAGGTTGGCTATAAAGAGGTCATCAGTATATGAAACAGCCCCCTGCTGTCC
ATTCCTTATTCCATAGAAAAGCCTTGACTTGAGGTTAGATTTTTTTTATATTTTGTTTTGTGTTATTTTT
TTCTTTAACATCCCTAAAATTTTCCTTACATGTTTTACTAGCCAGATTTTTCCTCCTCTCCTGACTACTC
CCAGTCATAGCTGTCCCTCTTCTCTTATGGAGATCCCTCGACCTGCAGCCCAAGCTTGGCGTAATCATGG
TCATAGCTGTTTCCTGTGTGAAATTGTTATCCGCTCACAATTCCACACAACATACGAGCCGGAAGCATAA
AGTGTAAAGCCTGGGGTGCCTAATGAGTGAGCTAACTCACATTAATTGCGTTGCGCTCACTGCCCGCTTT
CCAGTCGGGAAACCTGTCGTGCCAGCGGATCGACAGTACTAAGCTTGGTCTAATACCCAATCTCTCGTCT
TATCCAGATGTTTTATACGCCTCTGGCCCGTGTCTCAAAATCTCTGATGTTACATTGCACAAGATAAAAT
AATATCATCATGAACAATAAAACTGTCTGCTTACATAAACAGTAATACAAGGGGTGTTATGAGCCATATT
CAACGGGAAACGTCGAGGCCGCGATTAAATTCCAACATGGATGCTGATTTATATGGGTATAAATGGGCTC
GCGATAATGTCGGGCAATCAGGTGCGACAATCTATCGCTTGTATGGGAAGCCCGATGCGCCAGAGTTGTT
TCTGAAACATGGCAAAGGTAGCGTTGCCAATGATGTTACAGATGAGATGGTCAGACTAAACTGGCTGACG
GAATTTATGCCTCTTCCGACCATCAAGCATTTTATCCGTACTCCTGATGATGCATGGTTACTCACCACTG
CGATCCCCGGAAAAACAGCATTCCAGGTATTAGAAGAATATCCTGATTCAGGTGAAAATATTGTTGATGC
GCTGGCAGTGTTCCTGCGCCGGTTGCATTCGATTCCTGTTTGTAATTGTCCTTTTAACAGCGATCGCGTA
TTTCGTCTCGCTCAGGCGCAATCACGAATGAATAACGGTTTGGTTGATGCGAGTGATTTTGATGACGAGC
GTAATGGCTGGCCTGTTGAACAAGTCTGGAAAGAAATGCATAAACTTTTGCCATTCTCACCGGATTCAGT
CGTCACTCATGGTGATTTCTCACTTGATAACCTTATTTTTGACGAGGGGAAATTAATAGGTTGTATTGAT
GTTGGACGAGTCGGAATCGCAGACCGATACCAGGATCTTGCCATCCTATGGAACTGCCTCGGTGAGTTTT
CTCCTTCATTACAGAAACGGCTTTTTCAAAAATATGGTATTGATAATCCTGATATGAATAAATTGCAGTT
TCATTTGATGCTCGATGAGTTTTTCTAATCAGAATTGGTTAATTGGTTGTAACACTGGCAGAGCATTACG
CTGACTTGACGGGACGGCGCAAGCTCATGACCAAAATCCCTTAACGTGAGTTACGCGTCGTTCCACTGAG
CGTCAGAGGTATCACTAGTATTACAGAGGTAAGTTATAACAGTCGCCTAACCC
Features (pLannotate 1.2.2; 28 found; start..end, strand, type, name):
     87..675     -  rep_origin     ori: high-copy-number ColE1/pMB1/pBR322/pUC origin of replication
    846..1706    -  CDS            AmpR: β-lactamase; bla; confers resistance to ampicillin, carbenicillin, and related antibiotics
   1707..1778    -  promoter       AmpR promoter: bla
   1857..2456    +  CDS            PuroR: puromycin N-acetyltransferase; pac from Streptomyces alboniger; confers resistance to puromycin
   2461..2541    +  CDS            HBB (fragment): HBB_PONPY - Experimental evidence at transcript level: Swiss-Prot protein existence level 2. Involved in oxygen transport from the lung to the various peripheral tissues. From Pongo pygmaeus (Bornean orangutan).
   2612..2667    +  polyA_signal   β-globin poly(A) signal: rabbit β-globin polyadenylation signal (Gil and Proudfoot, 1987)
   3646..3666    +  protein_bind   attB4: mutant version of attB; core recombination site for the Gateway® BP reaction BP Clonase™
   3734..3945    +  promoter       EF-1α core promoter: core promoter for human elongation factor EF-1α
   3946..4884    +  intron         EF-1α intron A: intron upstream of the start codon of human EF-1α
   4911..4931    +  protein_bind   attB1: mutant version of attB; core recombination site for the Gateway® BP reaction BP Clonase™
   4951..5646    +  CDS            mKate2: mKate2 is a basic (constitutively fluorescent) red fluorescent protein published in 2009, derived from Entacmaea quadricolor. It is reported to be a rapidly-maturing monomer with moderate acid sensitivity.
   5666..5690    -  protein_bind   attB2: mutant version of attB; recombination site for the Gateway® BP reaction BP Clonase™
   5834..5908    +  CDS            HBB (fragment): HBB_PONPY - Experimental evidence at transcript level: Swiss-Prot protein existence level 2. Involved in oxygen transport from the lung to the various peripheral tissues. From Pongo pygmaeus (Bornean orangutan).
   5979..6034    +  polyA_signal   β-globin poly(A) signal: rabbit β-globin polyadenylation signal (Gil and Proudfoot, 1987)
   6418..6443    +  misc_feature   SA: splice acceptor site
   7115..7135    +  protein_bind   attB4: mutant version of attB; core recombination site for the Gateway® BP reaction BP Clonase™
   7203..7414    +  promoter       EF-1α core promoter: core promoter for human elongation factor EF-1α
   7415..8353    +  intron         EF-1α intron A: intron upstream of the start codon of human EF-1α
   8380..8400    +  protein_bind   attB1: mutant version of attB; core recombination site for the Gateway® BP reaction BP Clonase™
   8411..9127    +  CDS            EBFP2: EBFP2 is a basic (constitutively fluorescent) blue fluorescent protein published in 2007, derived from Aequorea victoria. It is reported to be a rapidly-maturing monomer with moderate acid sensitivity.
   9135..9159    -  protein_bind   attB2: mutant version of attB; recombination site for the Gateway® BP reaction BP Clonase™
   9163..9243    +  CDS            HBB (fragment): HBB_PONPY - Experimental evidence at transcript level: Swiss-Prot protein existence level 2. Involved in oxygen transport from the lung to the various peripheral tissues. From Pongo pygmaeus (Bornean orangutan).
   9314..9369    +  polyA_signal   β-globin poly(A) signal: rabbit β-globin polyadenylation signal (Gil and Proudfoot, 1987)
   9752..9774    -  protein_bind   lac operator (fragment): The lac repressor binds to the lac operator to inhibit transcription in E. coli. This inhibition can be relieved by adding lactose or isopropyl-β-D-thiogalactopyranoside (IPTG). lac repressor encoded by lacI
   9778..9808    -  promoter       lac promoter: promoter for the E. coli lac operon
   9823..9844    -  protein_bind   CAP binding site: CAP binding activates transcription in the presence of cAMP. E. coli catabolite activator protein
   9857..9896    -  CDS            lacI (fragment): lac repressor; lacI; The lac repressor binds to the lac operator to inhibit transcription in E. coli. This inhibition can be relieved by adding lactose or isopropyl-β-D-thiogalactopyranoside (IPTG).
  10069..10878   +  CDS            KanR: aminoglycoside phosphotransferase; aph(3')-Ia; confers resistance to kanamycin in bacteria or G418 (Geneticin®) in eukaryotes
