[The description below was written by a language model from this plasmid's Addgene catalogue record and pLannotate feature annotations shown in this document.]
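Description:
LSB-hsa-miR-92a-2-5p is a mammalian expression plasmid of about 11 kb, built on the Low Sensor Backbone (LSB) as a two-colour fluorescent sensor of microRNA activity. It replicates in E. coli from a high-copy ColE1/pUC-type origin and carries both β-lactamase (AmpR) and an aph(3')-Ia kanamycin resistance gene, matching the dual ampicillin and kanamycin selection listed in the record. A puromycin N-acetyltransferase coding sequence followed by a rabbit β-globin polyadenylation signal is also present for selection in mammalian cells. No promoter is annotated directly upstream of it in the feature table.

The payload consists of two parallel transcription units in the same orientation. Each is driven by the human EF-1α core promoter with its intron A and terminated by a β-globin poly(A) signal. The attB4, attB1 and attB2 sites flanking the promoters and coding sequences are remnants of Gateway assembly. The first unit expresses the red fluorescent protein mKate2, and according to the record the target site for human miR-92a-2-5p lies in its 3' UTR. The site itself is not annotated in the feature table. The second unit expresses the blue protein EBFP2 without a target and serves as an internal reference for transfection and expression level. When miR-92a-2-5p is active in a cell, mKate2 is repressed relative to EBFP2, so the red-to-blue ratio reports miRNA activity.

The depositor notes that the repeated poly(A) elements make the plasmid inherently unstable, and that the physical plasmid differs slightly from the deposited sequence. The differences include short insertions flanking the puromycin coding region, which are stated not to affect puromycin selection.
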