Addgene plasmid #103751: LSB-hsa-miR-92a-2-5p
Purpose: Used to sense miRNA activity using fluorescence based tools. hsa-miR-92a-2-5p target in 3' UTR of of mKate. miRNA activity can be measured by the repression of mKate2 relative to EBFP2 fluorescent proteins . Plasmid is inherently unstable; please see Depositor Comments
Depositing lab: Ron Weiss. Depositing organization: Massachusetts Institute of Technology. Publication: A mixed antagonistic/synergistic miRNA repression model enables accurate predictions of multi-input miRNA sensor activity. Gam JJ, Babb J, Weiss R. Nat Commun. 2018 Jun 22;9(1):2430. doi: 10.1038/s41467-018-04575-0. PubMed 29934631.
Backbone
  Vector backbone: Low Sensor Backbone (LSB)
  Vector type: Mammalian Expression, Synthetic Biology
Growth in bacteria
  Bacterial resistance: Ampicillin and Kanamycin, 100 & 50 μg/mL
  Growth temperature: 30°C
  Growth strain: NEB Stable
  Copy number: High Copy
Gene/Insert
  Gene/Insert name: hsa-miR-92a-2-5p target
  Species: H. sapiens (human)
  Entrez Gene: MIR92A2 (a.k.a. MIRN92-2, MIRN92A-2, MIRN92A2)
  Promoter: EF-1a
  Cloning method: Gibson Cloning
Terms and licenses: Academic/Nonprofit Terms; Industry Terms: Not Available to Industry
Depositor comments: Please note that this plasmid is inherently unstable due to a repeating poly A element. We recommend performing a diagnostic digest on multiple colonies upon receipt. The depositors would like to note the presence of several discrepancies between the depositor sequence and physical plasmid sequence. In particular, the sequences upstream and downstream of the puromycin coding region have 10 bp insertions which do not affect the ability to perform puromycin selection. The sequences for those regions within the physical plasmids are as follows: Upstream of Puro: GAATTCGACCGCCTGTCTCAAGGTGCCACC; Downstream of Puro: GCTTTGAGACTACGCGTGAATTCACTCCTC. Please contact if you are interested in this plasmid prior to placing an order.
How to cite: LSB-hsa-miR-92a-2-5p was a gift from Ron Weiss (Addgene plasmid # 103751 ; http://n2t.net/addgene:103751 ; RRID:Addgene_103751)
