>Addgene plasmid #103751 | LSB-hsa-miR-92a-2-5p | depositor partial sequence | sequence record 196551 | hsa-miR-92a-2-5p target
GTAATGCAACAAATCCCCACCC
